>Addgene plasmid #119638 | pC0.170 | addgene full sequence | sequence record 237036 | Addgene NGS Result
GTGGCTCTTCAGTGGACGAAAGGGCCTCGTGATACGCCTATTTTTATAGGTTAATGTCATGATAATAATG
GTTTCTTAGACGTCAGGTGGCACTTTTCGGGGAAATGTGCGCGGAACCCCTATTTGTTTATTTTTCTAAA
TACATTCAAATATGTATCCGCTCATGAGACAATAACCCTGATAAATGCTTCAATAATATTGAAAAAGGAA
GAGTATGCGCTCACGCAACTGGTCCAGAACCTTGACCGAACGCAGCGGTGGTAACGGCGCAGTGGCGGTT
TTCATGGCTTGTTATGACTGTTTTTTTTTGGGGTACAGTCTATGCCTCGGGCATCCAAGCAGCAAGCGCG
TTACGCCGTGGGTCGATGTTTGATGTTATGGAGCAGCAACGATGTTACGCAGCAGGGCAGTCGCCCTAAA
ACAAAGTTAAACATCATGAGGGAAGCGGTGATCGCCGAAGTATCGACTCAACTATCAGAGGTAGTTGGCG
TCATCGAGCGCCATCTCGAACCGACGTTGCTGGCCGTACATTTGTACGGCTCCGCAGTGGATGGCGGCCT
GAAGCCACACAGCGATATTGATTTGCTGGTTACGGTGACCGTAAGGCTTGATGAAACAACGCGGCGAGCT
TTGATCAACGACCTTTTGGAAACTTCGGCTTCCCCTGGAGAGAGCGAGATTCTCCGCGCTGTAGAAGTCA
CCATTGTTGTGCACGACGACATCATTCCGTGGCGTTATCCAGCTAAGCGCGAACTGCAATTTGGAGAATG
GCAGCGCAATGACATTCTTGCAGGTATCTTCGAGCCAGCCACGATCGACATTGATCTGGCTATCTTGCTG
ACAAAAGCAAGAGAACATAGCGTTGCCTTGGTAGGTCCAGCGGCGGAGGAACTCTTTGATCCGGTTCCTG
AACAGGATCTATTTGAGGCGCTAAATGAAACCTTAACGCTATGGAACTCGCCGCCCGACTGGGCTGGCGA
TGAGCGAAATGTAGTGCTTACGTTGTCCCGCATTTGGTACAGCGCAGTAACCGGCAAAATCGCGCCGAAG
GATGTCGCTGCCGACTGGGCAATGGAGCGCCTGCCGGCCCAGTATCAGCCCGTCATACTTGAAGCTAGAC
AGGCTTATCTTGGACAAGAAGAAGATCGCTTGGCCTCGCGCGCAGATCAGTTGGAAGAATTTGTCCATTA
CGTAAAAGGCGAGATCACCAAGGTAGTCGGCAAATAACTGTCAGACCAAGTTTACTCATATATACTTTAG
ATTGATTTAAAACTTCATTTTTAATTTAAAAGGATCTAGGTGAAGATCCTTTTTGATAATCTCATGACCA
AAATCCCTTAACGTGAGTTTTCGTTCCACTGAGCGTCAGACCCCGTAGAAAAGATCAAAGGATCTTCTTG
AGATCCTTTTTTTCTGCGCGTAATCTGCTGCTTGCAAACAAAAAAACCACCGCTACCAGCGGTGGTTTGT
TTGCCGGATCAAGAGCTACCAACTCTTTTTCCGAAGGTAACTGGCTTCAGCAGAGCGCAGATACCAAATA
CTGTTCTTCTAGTGTAGCCGTAGTTAGGCCACCACTTCAAGAACTCTGTAGCACCGCCTACATACCTCGC
TCTGCTAATCCTGTTACCAGTGGCTGCTGCCAGTGGCGATAAGTCGTGTCTTACCGGGTTGGACTCAAGA
CGATAGTTACCGGATAAGGCGCAGCGGTCGGGCTGAACGGGGGGTTCGTGCACACAGCCCAGCTTGGAGC
GAACGACCTACACCGAACTGAGATACCTACAGCGTGAGCTATGAGAAAGCGCCACGCTTCCCGAAGGGAG
AAAGGCGGACAGGTATCCGGTAAGCGGCAGGGTCGGAACAGGAGAGCGCACGAGGGAGCTTCCAGGGGGA
AACGCCTGGTATCTTTATAGTCCTGTCGGGTTTCGCCACCTCTGACTTGAGCGTCGATTTTTGTGATGCT
CGTCAGGGGGGCGGAGCCTATGGAAAAACGCCAGCAACGCGGCCTTTTTACGGTTCCTGGCCTTTTGCTG
GCCTTTTGCTCACATGTTCTTTCCTGCGTTATCCCCTGATTCTGTGGATAACCGTATTACCGCCTTTGAG
TGAGCTGATACCGCTCGCCGCAGCCGAACGACCGAGCGCAGCGAGTCAGTGAGCGAGGAAGCGGAAGAGC
GCCCAATACGCAAACCGCCTCTCCCCGCGCGTTGGCCGATTCATTAATCACTCTGTGGTCTCAGCTTCCC
TCCTAGTAACTCTCCTGGGTATGAACTATATTTTGATGGGGAATTAGTGTCTGGCGCCGACGCCCAAGGT
TATACGTTCCAACAAGCGGAAGAAAATTGCATTTGGAATATGCAAACCAAACCGCAAATTCACATTCGCT
GTCTTTACAATGGCCAGGTCTTTAGGGAGCGGTGACCAACGACCAAATAATTTAATTTTTCCAATTATTT
TGATAGTTATTTGGGGAACATGGACGAATAAAATTCGGATAAAAAGTTAAATTTTTCTAATTCTATAGTC
GGGGTTTTCACCTATGACTACTCCCGTTTTTTGTACTAATTGTGGCAACCGCCTTAGCCCCCAGGTTCGT
TTCTGTGAATCCTGTGGATGTCCCGTTGCCTTGACGTCGGAGCCACCTTCCTTTTCTGGACCACCATTGT
CCCCATTGCCTCCTCCCCCTCCCACCTTTAATGTCGATGAAGTTCCATCCCATAAAAGAGGGGTAACTCC
TTGGATTCCTTTTTTCCTGTTATTTAGTTCTGTCGTTGTATTAGGGGGACTTTGGTGGTTGGGAGCGTTC
AATCTGCCCCAATGGAATCAATGGCTAGTAAAAATTTTGCCCACCAATACCAGTTCCCCCGTTGTTACTT
CCCCTACTCCGACGGTGGCTCCCGTTGATGCCAATGCCGTAAGTTTAGAAGATTTTGTTGGCGTCTGGAT
GGTCATGGAAGGGGCGCCGGGGGAAGGCGGGGAAGCTATTTTTACCATGAGCTTGGAAGGAAATGTCATT
GTTGTTGAGGCTGAAGGCGATCGCGTGCGCTTGAGACCACGAA
Features (pLannotate 1.2.2; 8 found; start..end, strand, type, name):
    110..214     +  promoter       AmpR promoter: bla
    205..285     -  CDS            int (fragment): INT2_ECOLX - Protein inferred from homology: Swiss-Prot protein existence level 3. Putative integrase believed to be involved in the insertion of antibiotic resistance genes into plasmids and transposons. From Escherichia coli.
    373..429     +  CDS            GmR (fragment): gentamycin acetyltransferase; aacC1; confers resistance to gentamycin
    436..1224    +  CDS            aadA: S3AD_ECOLX - Experimental evidence at protein level: Swiss-Prot protein existence level 1. Mediates bacterial resistance to the antibiotics streptomycin and spectinomycin. From Escherichia coli.
   1398..1986    +  rep_origin     ori: high-copy-number ColE1/pMB1/pBR322/pUC origin of replication
   2169..2218    +  CDS            lacI (fragment): lac repressor; lacI; The lac repressor binds to the lac operator to inhibit transcription in E. coli. This inhibition can be relieved by adding lactose or isopropyl-β-D-thiogalactopyranoside (IPTG).
   2239..2412    +  CDS            Y271_SYNY3 (fragment): Protein inferred from homology: Swiss-Prot protein existence level 3. From Synechocystis sp. (strain PCC 6803 / Kazusa).
   2534..3037    +  CDS            Y272_SYNY3 (fragment): Protein predicted: Swiss-Prot protein existence level 4. From Synechocystis sp. (strain PCC 6803 / Kazusa).
