[The description below was written by a language model from this plasmid's Addgene catalogue record and pLannotate feature annotations shown in this document.]
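Description:
pC0.170 is a Level 0 part plasmid from the CyanoGate modular cloning suite, a Golden Gate toolkit that extends the plant MoClo syntax to cyanobacteria. It is built on the pICH41276 acceptor backbone and is maintained in E. coli as a high-copy plasmid through a ColE1/pUC-type origin. Selection is with spectinomycin, conferred by the aadA adenylyltransferase gene; the feature table places this downstream of a bla-type promoter. The short integrase, gentamicin acetyltransferase and lacI fragments flagged by the annotation are non-functional remnants, most likely carried over from the integron-derived resistance cassette and the backbone's original cloning region, rather than working parts.

The payload is an approximately 800 bp segment of Synechocystis sp. PCC 6803 genomic DNA named the NS3 Down Flank, described by the depositor as sequence downstream of slr0271. Consistent with this, the annotation detects partial coding sequence matching the end of slr0271 followed by a fragment of the neighbouring slr0272 open reading frame. The fragment was inserted using BpiI, a type IIS enzyme whose sites were destroyed during cloning, as is standard for MoClo Level 0 parts. There is no promoter, reporter or tag associated with the insert, which serves purely as a homology arm.

The recorded purpose is an insertion-site part. In practice it would presumably be combined in higher-level assemblies with a matching upstream flank and expression or marker cassettes, so that the assembled DNA can integrate by homologous recombination at the NS3 site of the Synechocystis chromosome. The record does not describe the partner upstream flank or any particular downstream assembly.
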