Addgene plasmid #119638: pC0.170
Purpose: Level 0 Part. Insertion site
Depositing lab: Alistair McCormick. Depositing organization: University of Edinburgh. Publication: CyanoGate: A Modular Cloning Suite for Engineering Cyanobacteria Based on the Plant MoClo Syntax. Vasudevan R, Gale GAR, Schiavon AA, Puzorjov A, Malin J, Gillespie MD, Vavitsas K, Zulkower V, Wang B, Howe CJ, Lea-Smith DJ, McCormick AJ. Plant Physiol. 2019 May;180(1):39-55. doi: 10.1104/pp.18.01401. Epub 2019 Feb 28. PubMed 30819783.
Backbone
  Vector backbone: pICH41276
  Backbone size w/o insert (bp): 2247
  Vector type: Synthetic Biology
Growth in bacteria
  Bacterial resistance: Spectinomycin, 50 μg/mL
  Growth temperature: 37°C
  Growth strain: DH5alpha
  Copy number: High Copy
Gene/Insert
  Gene/Insert name: 6803 NS3 Down Flank
  Insert size (bp): 800
  Cloning method: Restriction Enzyme; 5′ cloning site BpiI (destroyed during cloning); 3′ cloning site BpiI (destroyed during cloning)
  Sequencing primers: 5′ ttgagtgagctgataccgct; 3′ GTCTCATGAGCGGATACATATTTGAATG
Terms and licenses: Academic/Nonprofit Terms; Industry Terms: Not Available to Industry
Depositor comments: Synechocystis sp. PCC 6803, sequence downstream of slr0271.. Please visit https://www.biorxiv.org/content/10.1101/426700v1 for bioRxiv preprint.
How to cite: pC0.170 was a gift from Alistair McCormick (Addgene plasmid # 119638 ; http://n2t.net/addgene:119638 ; RRID:Addgene_119638)
