>Addgene plasmid #119638 | pC0.170 | depositor partial sequence | sequence record 250806 | 6803 NS3 Down Flank
CCCTCCTAGTAACTCTCCTGGGTATGAACTATATTTTGATGGGGAATTAGTGTCTGGCGCCGACGCCCAA
GGTTATACGTTCCAACAAGCGGAAGAAAATTGCATTTGGAATATGCAAACCAAACCGCAAATTCACATTC
GCTGTCTTTACAATGGCCAGGTCTTTAGGGAGCGGTGACCAACGACCAAATAATTTAATTTTTCCAATTA
TTTTGATAGTTATTTGGGGAACATGGACGAATAAAATTCGGATAAAAAGTTAAATTTTTCTAATTCTATA
GTCGGGGTTTTCACCTATGACTACTCCCGTTTTTTGTACTAATTGTGGCAACCGCCTTAGCCCCCAGGTT
CGTTTCTGTGAATCCTGTGGATGTCCCGTTGCCTTGACGTCGGAGCCACCTTCCTTTTCTGGACCACCAT
TGTCCCCATTGCCTCCTCCCCCTCCCACCTTTAATGTCGATGAAGTTCCATCCCATAAAAGAGGGGTAAC
TCCTTGGATTCCTTTTTTCCTGTTATTTAGTTCTGTCGTTGTATTAGGGGGACTTTGGTGGTTGGGAGCG
TTCAATCTGCCCCAATGGAATCAATGGCTAGTAAAAATTTTGCCCACCAATACCAGTTCCCCCGTTGTTA
CTTCCCCTACTCCGACGGTGGCTCCCGTTGATGCCAATGCCGTAAGTTTAGAAGATTTTGTTGGCGTCTG
GATGGTCATGGAAGGGGCGCCGGGGGAAGGCGGGGAAGCTATTTTTACCATGAGCTTGGAAGGAAATGTC
ATTGTTGTTGAGGCTGAAGGCGATCGCGTG
